LOCUS       Exported 6272 bp ds-DNA circular SYN 12-MAY-2021
DEFINITION  synchronize trafficking of ManII from the ER (RUSH system).
ACCESSION   .
VERSION     .
KEYWORDS    Str-KDEL_ManII-SBP-mCherry
SOURCE      synthetic DNA construct
  ORGANISM  synthetic DNA construct
REFERENCE   1 (bases 1 to 6272)
  AUTHORS   Boncompain G, Divoux S, Gareil N, de Forges H, Lescure A, Latreche
            L, Mercanti V, Jollivet F, Raposo G, Perez F
  TITLE     Synchronization of secretory protein traffic in populations of
            cells.
  JOURNAL   Nat Methods. 2012 Mar 11;9(5):493-8. doi: 10.1038/nmeth.1928.
  PUBMED    22406856
REFERENCE   2 (bases 1 to 6272)
  AUTHORS   .
  TITLE     Direct Submission
  JOURNAL   Exported May 12, 2021 from SnapGene Server 1.1.58
            http://www.snapgene.com
FEATURES             Location/Qualifiers
     source          1..6272
                     /organism="synthetic DNA construct"
                     /mol_type="other DNA"
     primer_bind     complement(44..63)
                     /label=pRS-marker
                     /note="pRS vectors, use to sequence yeast selectable
                     marker"
     enhancer        235..614
                     /label=CMV enhancer
                     /note="human cytomegalovirus immediate early enhancer"
     promoter        615..818
                     /label=CMV promoter
                     /note="human cytomegalovirus (CMV) immediate early
                     promoter"
     primer_bind     769..789
                     /label=CMV-F
                     /note="Human CMV immediate early promoter, forward primer"
     primer_bind     863..882
                     /label=T7
                     /note="T7 promoter, forward primer"
     promoter        863..881
                     /label=T7 promoter
                     /note="promoter for bacteriophage T7 RNA polymerase"
     intron          1646..1875
                     /label=chimeric intron
                     /note="chimera between introns from adenovirus and
                     immunoglobulin heavy chain genes"
     primer_bind     1858..1877
                     /label=pMT2-F
                     /note="Synthetic intron, forward primer"
     misc_feature    1933..2506
                     /label=IRES
                     /note="internal ribosome entry site (IRES) of the
                     encephalomyocarditis virus (EMCV)"
     primer_bind     complement(2100..2117)
                     /label=IRES reverse
                     /note="IRES internal ribosome entry site, reverse primer.
                     Also called pCDH-rev"
     primer_bind     2327..2346
                     /label=IRES-F
                     /note="IRES internal ribosome entry site, forward primer"
     CDS             2908..3021
                     /codon_start=1
                     /product="streptavidin-binding peptide"
                     /label=SBP
                     /note="selected from a peptide library; binds streptavidin
                     with nanomolar affinity (Keefe et al., 2001)"
                     /translation="MDEKTTGWRGGHVVEGLAGELEQLRARLEHHPQGQREP"
     CDS             3031..3738
                     /codon_start=1
                     /product="monomeric derivative of DsRed fluorescent protein
                     (Shaner et al., 2004)"
                     /label=mCherry
                     /note="mammalian codon-optimized"
                     /translation="MVSKGEEDNMAIIKEFMRFKVHMEGSVNGHEFEIEGEGEGRPYEG
                     TQTAKLKVTKGGPLPFAWDILSPQFMYGSKAYVKHPADIPDYLKLSFPEGFKWERVMNF
                     EDGGVVTVTQDSSLQDGEFIYKVKLRGTNFPSDGPVMQKKTMGWEASSERMYPEDGALK
                     GEIKQRLKLKDGGHYDAEVKTTYKAKKPVQLPGAYNVNIKLDITSHNEDYTIVEQYERA
                     EGRHSTGGMDELYK"
     primer_bind     complement(3176..3194)
                     /label=mCherry-R
                     /note="mCherry, reverse primer"
     primer_bind     3444..3463
                     /label=mCherry-F
                     /note="mCherry, forward primer"
     polyA_signal    3892..4013
                     /label=SV40 poly(A) signal
                     /note="SV40 polyadenylation signal"
     primer_bind     complement(3929..3948)
                     /label=SV40pA-R
                     /note="SV40 polyA, reverse primer"
     primer_bind     complement(4115..4131)
                     /label=M13 rev
                     /note="common sequencing primer, one of multiple similar
                     variants"
     primer_bind     complement(4115..4131)
                     /label=M13 Reverse
                     /note="In lacZ gene. Also called M13-rev"
     primer_bind     complement(4128..4150)
                     /label=M13/pUC Reverse
                     /note="In lacZ gene"
     protein_bind    4139..4155
                     /label=lac operator
                     /bound_moiety="lac repressor encoded by lacI"
                     /note="The lac repressor binds to the lac operator to
                     inhibit transcription in E. coli. This inhibition can be
                     relieved by adding lactose or
                     isopropyl-beta-D-thiogalactopyranoside (IPTG)."
     promoter        complement(4163..4193)
                     /label=lac promoter
                     /note="promoter for the E. coli lac operon"
     protein_bind    4208..4229
                     /label=CAP binding site
                     /bound_moiety="E. coli catabolite activator protein"
                     /note="CAP binding activates transcription in the presence
                     of cAMP."
     primer_bind     complement(4346..4363)
                     /label=L4440
                     /note="L4440 vector, forward primer"
     rep_origin      complement(4517..5105)
                     /direction=LEFT
                     /label=ori
                     /note="high-copy-number ColE1/pMB1/pBR322/pUC origin of
                     replication"
     primer_bind     complement(4597..4616)
                     /label=pBR322ori-F
                     /note="pBR322 origin, forward primer"
     CDS             complement(5276..6136)
                     /codon_start=1
                     /gene="bla"
                     /product="beta-lactamase"
                     /label=AmpR
                     /note="confers resistance to ampicillin, carbenicillin, and
                     related antibiotics"
                     /translation="MSIQHFRVALIPFFAAFCLPVFAHPETLVKVKDAEDQLGARVGYI
                     ELDLNSGKILESFRPEERFPMMSTFKVLLCGAVLSRIDAGQEQLGRRIHYSQNDLVEYS
                     PVTEKHLTDGMTVRELCSAAITMSDNTAANLLLTTIGGPKELTAFLHNMGDHVTRLDRW
                     EPELNEAIPNDERDTTMPVAMATTLRKLLTGELLTLASRQQLIDWMEADKVAGPLLRSA
                     LPAGWFIADKSGAGERGSRGIIAALGPDGKPSRIVVIYTTGSQATMDERNRQIAEIGAS
                     LIKHW"
     primer_bind     5899..5918
                     /label=Amp-R
                     /note="Ampicillin resistance gene, reverse primer"
     promoter        complement(6137..6241)
                     /gene="bla"
                     /label=AmpR promoter
ORIGIN
        1 gacggatcgg gagatctccc gatcccctat ggtcgactct cagtacaatc tgctctgatg
       61 ccgcatagtt aagccagtat ctgctccctg cttgtgtgtt ggaggtcgct gagtagtgcg
      121 cgagcaaaat ttaagctaca acaaggcaag gcttgaccga caattgcatg aagaatctgc
      181 ttagggttag gcgttttgcg ctgcttcgcg atgtacgggc cagatatacg cgttgacatt
      241 gattattgac tagttattaa tagtaatcaa ttacggggtc attagttcat agcccatata
      301 tggagttccg cgttacataa cttacggtaa atggcccgcc tggctgaccg cccaacgacc
      361 cccgcccatt gacgtcaata atgacgtatg ttcccatagt aacgccaata gggactttcc
      421 attgacgtca atgggtggac tatttacggt aaactgccca cttggcagta catcaagtgt
      481 atcatatgcc aagtacgccc cctattgacg tcaatgacgg taaatggccc gcctggcatt
      541 atgcccagta catgacctta tgggactttc ctacttggca gtacatctac gtattagtca
      601 tcgctattac catggtgatg cggttttggc agtacatcaa tgggcgtgga tagcggtttg
      661 actcacgggg atttccaagt ctccacccca ttgacgtcaa tgggagtttg ttttggcacc
      721 aaaatcaacg ggactttcca aaatgtcgta acaactccgc cccattgacg caaatgggcg
      781 gtaggcgtgt acggtgggag gtctatataa gcagagctct ctggctaact agagaaccca
      841 ctgcttactg gcttatcgaa attaatacga ctcactatag ggagacccaa gcttggtacc
      901 gagctcggat cgatatctgc ggcctagcta gcgcttaagg cctgttaacc ggtatggatg
      961 tatgcgtccg tcttgccctg tggctcctct ggggactcct cctgcaccag ggccagagcc
     1021 tcagccatag tcacagtgag aaggcgacag gaaccagctc gggcgccggt ttaaacgacc
     1081 ctagcaaaga ctcaaaagct caggtgtccg ctgccgaggc tggcattact ggaacatggt
     1141 acaatcagct cgggagcacc tttattgtga ctgctggagc cgatggagcc ctcaccggaa
     1201 catacgaatc tgctgtggga aacgccgaat cacggtacgt cctcactggc cgatacgata
     1261 gtgcccctgc caccgacgga tctgggactg ccctgggatg gactgtcgct tggaaaaaca
     1321 actaccggaa tgctcattct gccacaacat ggagtggaca gtacgtggga ggcgctgagg
     1381 ctagaatcaa tacacagtgg ctgctcacat ctggcacaac cgaggcaaat gcttggaaat
     1441 ccaccctggt gggacatgac acattcacca aagtgaaacc ctccgccgct tcaatcgatg
     1501 ccgccaaaaa agccggagtc aacaacggca atcctctgga tgccgtccag cagctcggac
     1561 cgaaagatga actgtgagcg gccgcataga taactgatcc agtgtgctgg aattaattcg
     1621 ctgtctgcga gggccagctg ttggggtgag tactccctct caaaagcggg catgacttct
     1681 gcgctaagat tgtcagtttc caaaaacgag gaggatttga tattcacctg gcccgcggtg
     1741 atgcctttga gggtggccgc gtccatctgg tcagaaaaga caatcttttt gttgtcaagc
     1801 ttgaggtgtg gcaggcttga gatctggcca tacacttgag tgacaatgac atccactttg
     1861 cctttctctc cacaggtgtc cactcccagg tccaactgca ggtcgagcat gcatctaggg
     1921 cggccaattc cgcccctctc cctccccccc ccctaacgtt actggccgaa gccgcttgga
     1981 ataaggccgg tgtgcgtttg tctatatgtt attttccacc atattgccgt cttttggcaa
     2041 tgtgagggcc cggaaacctg gccctgtctt cttgacgagc attcctaggg gtctttcccc
     2101 tctcgccaaa ggaatgcaag gtctgttgaa tgtcgtgaag gaagcagttc ctctggaagc
     2161 ttcttgaaga caaacaacgt ctgtagcgac cctttgcagg cagcggaacc ccccacctgg
     2221 cgacaggtgc ctctgcggcc aaaagccacg tgtataagat acacctgcaa aggcggcaca
     2281 accccagtgc cacgttgtga gttggatagt tgtggaaaga gtcaaatggc tctcctcaag
     2341 cgtattcaac aaggggctga aggatgccca gaaggtaccc cattgtatgg gatctgatct
     2401 ggggcctcgg tgcacatgct ttacatgtgt ttagtcgagg ttaaaaaaac gtctaggccc
     2461 cccgaaccac ggggacgtgg ttttcctttg aaaaacacga tgataagctt gccacaaccc
     2521 gggaggcgcg ccatgaagtt aagtcgccag ttcaccgtgt ttggcagcgc gatcttctgc
     2581 gtcgtaatct tctcactcta cctgatgctg gacaggggtc acttggacta ccctcggggc
     2641 ccgcgccagg agggctcctt tccgcagggc cagctttcaa tattgcaaga aaagattgac
     2701 catttggagc gtttgctcgc tgagaacaac gagattatct caaatatcag agactcagtc
     2761 atcaacctga gcgagtctgt ggaggacggc ccgcgggggt caccaggcaa cgccagccaa
     2821 ggctccatcc acctccactc gccacagttg gccctgcagg ctgaccccag agactgtttg
     2881 gatcccaccg gtcgccaccg gaattccatg gacgagaaga ccactggttg gcgaggtgga
     2941 cacgttgttg aaggactggc tggggaactt gaacaacttc gtgcacgact ggagcatcac
     3001 ccacaaggtc aacgtgaacc acctgcaggt atggtgagca agggcgagga ggataacatg
     3061 gccatcatca aggagttcat gcgcttcaag gtgcacatgg agggctccgt gaacggccac
     3121 gagttcgaga tcgagggcga gggcgagggc cgcccctacg agggcaccca gaccgccaag
     3181 ctgaaggtga ccaagggtgg ccccctgccc ttcgcctggg acatcctgtc ccctcagttc
     3241 atgtacggct ccaaggccta cgtgaagcac cccgccgaca tccccgacta cttgaagctg
     3301 tccttccccg agggcttcaa gtgggagcgc gtgatgaact tcgaggacgg cggcgtggtg
     3361 accgtgaccc aggactcctc cctacaggac ggcgagttca tctacaaggt gaagctgcgc
     3421 ggcaccaact tcccctccga cggccccgta atgcagaaga agaccatggg ctgggaggcc
     3481 tcctccgagc ggatgtaccc cgaggacggc gccctgaagg gcgagatcaa gcagaggctg
     3541 aagctgaagg acggcggcca ctacgacgct gaggtcaaga ccacctacaa ggccaagaag
     3601 cccgtgcagc tgcccggcgc ctacaacgtc aacatcaagt tggacatcac ctcccacaac
     3661 gaggactaca ccatcgtgga acagtacgaa cgcgccgagg gccgccactc caccggcggc
     3721 atggacgagc tgtacaaggg ccggccttaa ggcctcgagg gccaattaat taactctaga
     3781 taactgatca taatcagcca taccacattt gtagaggttt tacttgcttt aaaaaacctc
     3841 ccacacctcc ccctgaacct gaaacataaa atgaatgcaa ttgttgttgt taacttgttt
     3901 attgcagctt ataatggtta caaataaagc aatagcatca caaatttcac aaataaagca
     3961 tttttttcac tgcattctag ttgtggtttg tccaaactca tcaatgtatc ttaacgcgtc
     4021 gagtgcattc tagttgtggt ttgtccaaac tcatcaatgt atcttatcat gtctgtatac
     4081 cgtcgacctc tagctagagc ttggcgtaat catggtcata gctgtttcct gtgtgaaatt
     4141 gttatccgct cacaattcca cacaacatac gagccggaag cataaagtgt aaagcctggg
     4201 gtgcctaatg agtgagctaa ctcacattaa ttgcgttgcg ctcactgccc gctttccagt
     4261 cgggaaacct gtcgtgccag ctgcattaat gaatcggcca acgcgcgggg agaggcggtt
     4321 tgcgtattgg gcgctcttcc gcttcctcgc tcactgactc gctgcgctcg gtcgttcggc
     4381 tgcggcgagc ggtatcagct cactcaaagg cggtaatacg gttatccaca gaatcagggg
     4441 ataacgcagg aaagaacatg tgagcaaaag gccagcaaaa ggccaggaac cgtaaaaagg
     4501 ccgcgttgct ggcgtttttc cataggctcc gcccccctga cgagcatcac aaaaatcgac
     4561 gctcaagtca gaggtggcga aacccgacag gactataaag ataccaggcg tttccccctg
     4621 gaagctccct cgtgcgctct cctgttccga ccctgccgct taccggatac ctgtccgcct
     4681 ttctcccttc gggaagcgtg gcgctttctc aatgctcacg ctgtaggtat ctcagttcgg
     4741 tgtaggtcgt tcgctccaag ctgggctgtg tgcacgaacc ccccgttcag cccgaccgct
     4801 gcgccttatc cggtaactat cgtcttgagt ccaacccggt aagacacgac ttatcgccac
     4861 tggcagcagc cactggtaac aggattagca gagcgaggta tgtaggcggt gctacagagt
     4921 tcttgaagtg gtggcctaac tacggctaca ctagaaggac agtatttggt atctgcgctc
     4981 tgctgaagcc agttaccttc ggaaaaagag ttggtagctc ttgatccggc aaacaaacca
     5041 ccgctggtag cggtggtttt tttgtttgca agcagcagat tacgcgcaga aaaaaaggat
     5101 ctcaagaaga tcctttgatc ttttctacgg ggtctgacgc tcagtggaac gaaaactcac
     5161 gttaagggat tttggtcatg agattatcaa aaaggatctt cacctagatc cttttaaatt
     5221 aaaaatgaag ttttaaatca atctaaagta tatatgagta aacttggtct gacagttacc
     5281 aatgcttaat cagtgaggca cctatctcag cgatctgtct atttcgttca tccatagttg
     5341 cctgactccc cgtcgtgtag ataactacga tacgggaggg cttaccatct ggccccagtg
     5401 ctgcaatgat accgcgagac ccacgctcac cggctccaga tttatcagca ataaaccagc
     5461 cagccggaag ggccgagcgc agaagtggtc ctgcaacttt atccgcctcc atccagtcta
     5521 ttaattgttg ccgggaagct agagtaagta gttcgccagt taatagtttg cgcaacgttg
     5581 ttgccattgc tacaggcatc gtggtgtcac gctcgtcgtt tggtatggct tcattcagct
     5641 ccggttccca acgatcaagg cgagttacat gatcccccat gttgtgcaaa aaagcggtta
     5701 gctccttcgg tcctccgatc gttgtcagaa gtaagttggc cgcagtgtta tcactcatgg
     5761 ttatggcagc actgcataat tctcttactg tcatgccatc cgtaagatgc ttttctgtga
     5821 ctggtgagta ctcaaccaag tcattctgag aatagtgtat gcggcgaccg agttgctctt
     5881 gcccggcgtc aatacgggat aataccgcgc cacatagcag aactttaaaa gtgctcatca
     5941 ttggaaaacg ttcttcgggg cgaaaactct caaggatctt accgctgttg agatccagtt
     6001 cgatgtaacc cactcgtgca cccaactgat cttcagcatc ttttactttc accagcgttt
     6061 ctgggtgagc aaaaacagga aggcaaaatg ccgcaaaaaa gggaataagg gcgacacgga
     6121 aatgttgaat actcatactc ttcctttttc aatattattg aagcatttat cagggttatt
     6181 gtctcatgag cggatacata tttgaatgta tttagaaaaa taaacaaata ggggttccgc
     6241 gcacatttcc ccgaaaagtg ccacctgacg tc
//
