[The description below was written by a language model from this plasmid's Addgene catalogue record and the feature table of its GenBank file.]
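Description:
Str-KDEL_ManII-SBP-mCherry is a 6.3 kb bicistronic mammalian expression plasmid built on the pIRES_neo3 backbone and designed for the RUSH (retention using selective hooks) system. It is maintained in E. coli as a high-copy plasmid through a ColE1/pUC-type origin and selected with ampicillin via the bla gene. No neomycin resistance cassette is annotated in the feature table. The position downstream of the IRES, which in the parental backbone would hold the selection marker, is instead occupied by the reporter, so the record shows no mammalian selection marker.

A single transcript is driven by the CMV immediate-early enhancer and promoter and terminated by an SV40 polyadenylation signal. The unannotated interval between the T7 promoter and the chimeric intron is where the first cistron, streptavidin fused to the KDEL ER-retrieval signal (the "hook"), presumably lies, though the feature table does not label it. After the intron, the EMCV IRES directs translation of the second cistron, the "reporter". This reporter consists of amino acids 1 to 116 of mouse mannosidase II (MAN2A1), a Golgi-resident enzyme, followed by C-terminal streptavidin-binding peptide (SBP) and mCherry. The depositor notes that the tags are luminal.

The SBP on the ManII fragment binds the ER-resident streptavidin-KDEL hook in the ER lumen, which holds the fluorescent reporter in the ER. In the RUSH approach, adding biotin competes for streptavidin and releases the reporter. A whole cell population then begins ER-to-Golgi transport of the ManII reporter synchronously, and this can be followed by mCherry fluorescence imaging.
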