Addgene plasmid #65253: Str-KDEL_ManII-SBP-mCherry
Purpose: synchronize trafficking of ManII from the ER (RUSH system)
Depositing lab: Franck Perez. Publication: Synchronization of secretory protein traffic in populations of cells. Boncompain G, Divoux S, Gareil N, de Forges H, Lescure A, Latreche L, Mercanti V, Jollivet F, Raposo G, Perez F. Nat Methods. 2012 Mar 11;9(5):493-8. doi: 10.1038/nmeth.1928. PubMed 22406856.
Backbone
  Vector backbone: pIRES_neo3
  Backbone manufacturer: Clontech
  Vector type: Mammalian Expression
Growth in bacteria
  Bacterial resistance: Ampicillin, 100 μg/mL
  Growth temperature: 37°C
  Growth strain: DH5alpha
  Copy number: High Copy
Gene/Insert
  Gene/Insert name: Streptavidin-KDEL and truncated Mannosidase II (alt name: MAN2A1)
  Species: M. musculus (mouse)
  Mutation: contains only amino acids 1 to 116 of ManII
  Promoter: CMV
  Tag / fusion protein: Streptavidin Binding Protein (SBP) (C terminal on insert); mCherry (C terminal on insert)
  Cloning method: Unknown
  Sequencing primers: 5′ IRES-F; 3′ mCherry-R
Terms and licenses: Academic/Nonprofit Terms; Industry Terms: Not Available to Industry
Depositor comments: luminal tagging
How to cite: Str-KDEL_ManII-SBP-mCherry was a gift from Franck Perez (Addgene plasmid # 65253 ; http://n2t.net/addgene:65253 ; RRID:Addgene_65253)
