>Addgene plasmid #65253 | Str-KDEL_ManII-SBP-mCherry | addgene partial sequence | sequence record 115104 | IRES-F 5'-TGGCTCTCCTCAAGCGTATT-3'
ATTGTATGGGATCTGATCTGGGGCCTCGGTGCACATGCTTTACATGTGTTTAGTCGAGGTTAAAAAAACG
TCTAGGCCCCCCGAACCACGGGGACGTGGTTTTCCTTTGAAAAACACGATGATAAGCTTGCCACAACCCG
GGAGGCGCGCCATGAAGTTAAGTCGCCAGTTCACCGTGTTTGGCAGCGCGATCTTCTGCGTCGTAATCTT
CTCACTCTACCTGATGCTGGACAGGGGTCACTTGGACTACCCTCGGGGCCCGCGCCAGGAGGGCTCCTTT
CCGCAGGGCCAGCTTTCAATATTGCAAGAAAAGATTGACCATTTGGAGCGTTTGCTCGCTGAGAACAACG
AGATTATCTCAAATATCAGAGACTCAGTCATCAACCTGAGCGAGTCTGTGGAGGACGGCCCGCGGGGGTC
ACCAGGCAACGCCAGCCAAGGCTCCATCCACCTCCACTCGCCACAGTTGGCCCTGCAGGCTGACCCCAGA
GACTGTTTGGATCCCACCGGTCGCCACCGGAATTCCATGGACGAGAAGACCACTGGTTGGCGAGGTGGAC
ACGTTGTTGAAGGACTGGCTGGGGAACTTGAACAACTTCGTGCACGACTGGAGCATCACCCACAAGGTCA
ACGTGAACCACCTGCAGGTATGGTGAGCAAGGGCGAGGAGGATAACATGGCCATCATCAAGGAGTTCATG
CGCTTCAAGGTGCACATGGAGGGCTCCGTGAACGGCCACGAGTTCGAGATCGAGGGCGAGGGCGAGGGCC
G
