>Addgene plasmid #65253 | Str-KDEL_ManII-SBP-mCherry | addgene partial sequence | sequence record 115105 | SV40pA-R 5'-GAAATTTGTGATGCTATTGC-3'
GTTAACAACAACAATTGCATTCATTTTATGTTTCAGGTTCAGGGGGAGGTGTGGGAGGTTTTTTAAAGCA
AGTAAAACCTCTACAAATGTGGTATGGCTGATTATGATCAGTTATCTAGAGTTAATTAATTGGCCCTCGA
GGCCTTAAGGCCGGCCCTTGTACAGCTCGTCCATGCCGCCGGTGGAGTGGCGGCCCTCGGCGCGTTCGTA
CTGTTCCACGATGGTGTAGTCCTCGTTGTGGGAGGTGATGTCCAACTTGATGTTGACGTTGTAGGCGCCG
GGCAGCTGCACGGGCTTCTTGGCCTTGTAGGTGGTCTTGACCTCAGCGTCGTAGTGGCCGCCGTCCTTCA
GCTTCAGCCTCTGCTTGATCTCGCCCTTCAGGGCGCCGTCCTCGGGGTACATCCGCTCGGAGGAGGCCTC
CCAGCCCATGGTCTTCTTCTGCATTACGGGGCCGTCGGAGGGGAAGTTGGTGCCGCGCAGCTTCACCTTG
TAGATGAACTCGCCGTCCTGTAGGGAGGAGTCCTGGGTCACGGTCACCACGCCGCCGTCCTCGAAGTTCA
TCACGCGCTCCCACTTGAAGCCCTCGGGGAAGGACAGCTTCAAGTAGTCGGGGATGTCGGCGGGGTGCTT
CACGTAGGCCTTGGAGCCGTACATGAACTGAGGGGACAGGATGTCCCAGGCGAAGGGCA
